>Addgene plasmid #11402 | CFP-PBD(H83,86L) | addgene partial sequence | sequence record 20055 | EGFP-C 5'-CATGGTCCTGCTGGAGTTCGTG-3'
AGCGGCCAGAGATTTCTCTCCCTTCAGATTTTGAGCTCACAATTCTTGTCGGTTTTGATGCTGTCACAGG
GGAGTTTACGGGAATGCCAGAGCAGTGGGCCCGCTTGCTTCAGACATCAAATATCACTAAGTCGGAGCAG
AAGTGACAAGCTTCGAATTCTGCAGTCGACGGTACCGCGGGCCCGGGATCCACCGGATCTAGATAACTGA
TCATAATCAGCCATACCACATTTGTAGAGGTTTTACTTGCTTTAAAAAACCTCCCACACCTCCCCCTGAA
CCTGAAACATAAAATGAATGCAATTGTTGTTGTTAACTTGTTTATTGCAGCTTATAATGGTTACAAATAA
AGCAATAGCATCACAAATTTCACAAATAAAGCATTTTTTTCACTGCATTCTAGTTGTGGTTTGTCCAAAC
TCATCAATGTATCTTAAGGCGTAAATTGTAAGCGTTAATATTTTGTTAAAATTCGCGTTAAATTTTTGTT
AAATCAGCTCATTTTTTAACCAATAGGCCGAAATCGGCAAAATCCCTTATAAATCAAAAGAATAGACCGA
GATAGGGT
[37 nt withheld, positions 569-605]
AAAGAACGTGGACTCCAACGTCAAAGG
[49 nt withheld, positions 633-681]
T
[91 nt withheld, positions 683-773]
G
[123 nt withheld, positions 775-897]
