[The description below was written by a language model from this plasmid's Addgene catalogue record.]
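Description:
CFP-PBD(H83,86L) is a mammalian expression plasmid built on the Clontech pECFP-C1 backbone (about 4.7 kb without insert). It is maintained as a high-copy plasmid in E. coli under kanamycin selection, and it carries a neomycin resistance marker that allows G418 selection of transfected mammalian cells. The record does not list the promoter or other regulatory elements and no feature table is provided. C1-series vectors of this family are designed to place the fluorescent protein upstream of the cloning site so that inserts are expressed as C-terminal fusions to it.

The insert is a short fragment (about 155 bp) of human p21-activated kinase 1 (PAK1) encoding the p21-binding domain (PBD), cloned between BglII and BamHI sites, both of which are retained. CFP is fused to the N-terminus of the domain, and the depositor notes that it is the monomeric A207K version of ECFP, a change that reduces the fluorescent protein's tendency to self-associate. The PBD normally binds the active, GTP-loaded forms of Cdc42 and Rac, but here histidines 83 and 86 are replaced by leucine, giving the "PBD(LL)" mutant described in the record as deficient in Cdc42/Rac binding.

Given this loss of binding and the associated study of Cdc42, Rac1 and Rac2 activation patterns during phagocytosis, the construct most plausibly serves as a negative control for fluorescent PBD-based probes of GTPase activation in live-cell imaging. It would help distinguish genuine GTPase-dependent signals from nonspecific localisation or interaction, although the record does not spell out this use.
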