Addgene plasmid #11402: CFP-PBD(H83,86L)
Depositing lab: Joel Swanson. Depositing organization: University of Michigan. Publication: Cdc42, Rac1, and Rac2 display distinct patterns of activation during phagocytosis. Hoppe AD, Swanson JA. Mol Biol Cell 2004 Aug;15(8):3509-19. Epub 2004 May 28. 10.1091/mbc.e03-11-0847 PubMed 15169870.
Backbone
  Vector backbone: pECFP-C1
  Backbone manufacturer: Clontech
  Backbone size w/o insert (bp): 4733
  Vector type: Mammalian Expression
  Selectable markers: Neomycin (select with G418)
Growth in bacteria
  Bacterial resistance: Kanamycin, 50 μg/mL
  Growth temperature: 37°C
  Growth strain: DH5alpha
  Copy number: High Copy
Gene/Insert
  Gene/Insert name: p21-activated kinase 1 (alt names: PAK1; PBD(H83,86L))
  Species: H. sapiens (human)
  Insert size (bp): 155
  Mutation: Obtained with Histidine residues 83 and 86 changed to Leucine.
  GenBank ID: NM_002576
  Entrez Gene: PAK1 (a.k.a. IDDMSSD, PAKalpha, alpha-PAK, p65-PAK)
  Tag / fusion protein: CFP (N terminal on backbone)
  Cloning method: Restriction Enzyme; 5′ cloning site BglII (not destroyed); 3′ cloning site BamHI (not destroyed)
  Sequencing primers: 5′ GGTGGGAGGTCTATATAAGCAGAGCTGGTT; 3′ CCCCGGTGAACAGCTCCTCGCCCTTGCTCA
Resource information
  A portion of this plasmid was derived from a plasmid made by: Plasmid encoding a mutant, Cdc42/Rac-binding deficient p21-binding domain (PBD(LL)) from human PAK1 was a gift from Gary Bokoch.
Terms and licenses: Academic/Nonprofit Terms; Industry Terms: Not Available to Industry
Depositor comments: Encodes PBD(LL) with a N-terminal CFP marker. CFP is the monomeric (A207K) version of ECFP.
How to cite: CFP-PBD(H83,86L) was a gift from Joel Swanson (Addgene plasmid # 11402 ; http://n2t.net/addgene:11402 ; RRID:Addgene_11402)
